Addgene plasmid #191760: pICH-nuc-roGFP2-GPXC71S
Purpose: Ti plasmid pICH86988 harbouring nuc-roGFP2-GPXC71S -a nuclear-targeted control roGFP2 fusion not responsive to peroxides used alongside plasmids 191759 and 191758
Depositing lab: Philip Mullineaux. Depositing organization: University of Essex. Publication: A novel glutathione peroxidase-based biosensor disentangles differential subcellular accumulation of H2O2 and lipid hydroperoxides. Exposito-Rodriguez M, Reeder B, Brooke GN, Hough MA, Laissue PP, Mullineaux PM. bioRxiv 2024.01.18.576236 10.1101/2024.01.18.576236.
Backbone
  Vector backbone: pICH86988
  Backbone manufacturer: Golden Gate Addgene number #48076
  Backbone size w/o insert (bp): 9078
  Total vector size (bp): 9848
  Vector type: Plant Expression ; Binary Agrobacterium Ti plasmid
  Selectable markers: kanamycin
Growth in bacteria
  Bacterial resistance: Kanamycin, 50 μg/mL
  Growth temperature: 37°C
  Growth strain: DH5alpha
  Copy number: High Copy
Gene/Insert
  Gene/Insert name: nuc-roGFP2-GPXC71S
  Species: Synthetic
  Insert size (bp): 1362
  Mutation: GPX has no peroxidatic Cysteine 71, which is replaced by Serine
  Promoter: CaMV 35S
  Cloning method: Restriction Enzyme; 5′ cloning site Bsa1 (destroyed during cloning); 3′ cloning site Bsa1 (destroyed during cloning)
  Sequencing primers: 5′ unknown; 3′ unknown
Terms and licenses: Academic/Nonprofit Terms; Industry Terms: Not Available to Industry
Depositor comments: The roGFP2-GPXC71S CDS was synthesized de novo. Please visit https://doi.org/10.1101/2024.01.18.576236 for bioRxiv preprint.
How to cite: pICH-nuc-roGFP2-GPXC71S was a gift from Philip Mullineaux (Addgene plasmid # 191760 ; http://n2t.net/addgene:191760 ; RRID:Addgene_191760)
