[The description below was written by a language model from this plasmid's Addgene catalogue record and pLannotate feature annotations shown in this document.]
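Description:
pICH-nuc-roGFP2-GPXC71S is a binary Agrobacterium T-DNA vector for plant expression, built on the Golden Gate acceptor pICH86988. The backbone carries a high-copy ColE1/pUC-type origin for propagation in E. coli and the pVS1 replication module (oriV, RepA and the StaA stability protein) for maintenance in Agrobacterium, with a bacterial aminoglycoside phosphotransferase gene giving kanamycin selection. Between the nopaline-type left and right border repeats lie two plant cassettes. The first is a NOS promoter–nptII (neo)–NOS terminator unit providing kanamycin selection of transformed plant tissue.

The second is the payload. A CaMV 35S promoter (its extended upstream region is annotated as a fragment of a CaMV open reading frame) followed by TMV Ω translational enhancer sequence drives the synthetic nuc-roGFP2-GPXC71S coding sequence, which ends at the octopine synthase terminator. The insert was synthesised de novo and assembled through BsaI sites that were destroyed in cloning. In the feature table the roGFP2 part is detected as an EGFP-like CDS spanning the numbering origin, and the peroxidase part matches a fragment of Arabidopsis GPX3. The nuclear-targeting element named in the record is not separately annotated. roGFP2 is a redox-sensitive GFP whose fluorescence reports oxidation. Here the fused glutathione peroxidase has its peroxidatic cysteine 71 replaced by serine, so the fusion does not respond to peroxides.

The construct therefore serves as a nuclear-localised, non-responsive control used alongside the two companion plasmids cited in the record, in work on the subcellular accumulation of H2O2 and lipid hydroperoxides. The sequenced record (9,938 nt) is slightly longer than the catalogued total size of 9,848 bp.
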