Features (pLannotate 1.2.2; 20 found; start..end, strand, type, name):
    197..691     +  CDS            GPX3 (fragment): GPX3_ARATH - Experimental evidence at protein level: Swiss-Prot protein existence level 1. May constitute a glutathione peroxidase-like protective system against oxidative stresses. Involved positively in abscisic acid (ABA) signaling pathway that regulates numerous ABA responses, such as stomatal closure, seed germination and inhibition of vegetative growth. Oxidizes and represses target proteins (e.g. the phosphatase activity of ABI1 and ABI2) when oxidized by H(2)O(2), probably after ABA signaling. Modulates the calcium channel activity in guard cells in response to ABA or H(2)O(2). Confers
    705..1412    +  terminator     OCS terminator: octopine synthase terminator
   1475..1499    +  misc_feature   RB T-DNA repeat: right border repeat from nopaline C58 T-DNA
   1622..2210    -  rep_origin     ori: high-copy-number ColE1/pMB1/pBR322/pUC origin of replication
   2381..3175    -  CDS            KanR: aminoglycoside phosphotransferase; aphA-3; confers resistance to kanamycin
   3176..3280    -  promoter       AmpR promoter: bla
   3297..3357    -  rep_origin     oriV (fragment): incP origin of replication
   3563..3757    -  rep_origin     pVS1 oriV: origin of replication for the Pseudomonas plasmid pVS1 (Heeb et al., 2000)
   3823..4896    -  CDS            pVS1 RepA: replication protein from the Pseudomonas plasmid pVS1 (Heeb et al., 2000)
   5325..5954    -  CDS            pVS1 StaA: stability protein from the Pseudomonas plasmid pVS1 (Heeb et al., 2000)
   6218..6242    +  misc_feature   LB T-DNA repeat: left border repeat from nopaline C58 T-DNA
   6452..6635    +  promoter       NOS promoter: nopaline synthase promoter NOS promoter
   6656..7447    +  CDS            neo: KKA2_KLEPN - Also known as kan, nptII. Experimental evidence at protein level: Swiss-Prot protein existence level 1. Resistance to kanamycin, neomycin, paromomycin, ribostamycin, butirosin and gentamicin B. From Klebsiella pneumoniae.
   7476..7728    +  terminator     NOS terminator: nopaline synthase terminator and poly(A) signal
   7754..8560    +  CDS            IBMP_CAMVB (fragment): Experimental evidence at protein level: Swiss-Prot protein existence level 1. Enhances the ribosomal termination-reinitiation event leading to the translation of major open reading frames on the polycistronic viral RNAs. From Cauliflower mosaic virus (strain Bari 1) (CaMV).
   8744..9089    +  promoter       CaMV 35S promoter: strong constitutive promoter from cauliflower mosaic virus
   9041..9087    +  promoter       minimal CaMV 35S promoter: minimal 35S promoter from cauliflower mosaic virus
   9118..9171    +  misc_feature   TMV Ω: translational enhancer from the tobacco mosaic virus 5'-leader sequence (Gallie et al., 1988)
   9204..9257    +  misc_feature   TMV Ω: translational enhancer from the tobacco mosaic virus 5'-leader sequence (Gallie et al., 1988)
   9316..94      +  CDS            EGFP (across the origin): EGFP is a basic (constitutively fluorescent) green fluorescent protein published in 1996, derived from Aequorea victoria. It is reported to be a rapidly-maturing weak dimer with moderate acid sensitivity.
>Addgene plasmid #191760 | pICH-nuc-roGFP2-GPXC71S | addgene full sequence | sequence record 378856 | Addgene NGS Result
GTCTAAAGACCCGAACGAAAAACGTGATCACATGGTTCTGCTGGAATTCGTTACCGCAGCGGGCATCACC
CTGGGTATGGACGAACTGTACAAAACTTCTGGTGGTTCTGGCGGTGGCGGCTCTGGCGGTGGTGGTAGCG
GCGGCGGTGGTTCTGGTGGCGGTGGTTCCGGTGGCGGCGGTAGCGGTGGCGAATTCGACCAGTCTTCTTA
CTCTTCCATCTACCACATCTCTGTTAAAGACATCGATGGCAACGACGTGTCTCTGTCTAAATTCACCGGT
AAAGTGCTGCTGATCGTAAACGTTGCGTCTAAATCCGGTCTGACCCAGGGTAACTACAAAGAACTGAACA
TCCTGTACGCGAAATACAAAACCAAAGGTCTGGAAATCCTGGCGTTCCCGTGTAACCAGTTCGGTTCTCA
GGAACCGGGTTCTAACAAAGAAATTAAAGATAACATCTGTACCACCTTTAAAGGTGAATTCCCGATCTTT
GATAAAATTGAGGTTAACGGTGAAAACGCGTCCCCACTGTATAAATTTCTGAAAGAGCAGAAAGGCGGTC
TGTTCGGTGATAGCATTAAATGGAACTTTGCTAAATTCTTAGTTGATAAACAAGGTAACGTAGTTGATCG
TTTCGCGCCGACCACTAGCCCGTTAGAGATTGAGAAAGACATTGAAAAACTGCTGGCATCTACCTAAGCT
TGTCCTGCTTTAATGAGATATGCGAGAAGCCTATGATCGCATGATATTTGCTTTCAATTCTGTTGTGCAC
GTTGTAAAAAACCTGAGCATGTGTAGCTCAGATCCTTACCGCCGGTTTCGGTTCATTCTAATGAATATAT
CACCCGTTACTATCGTATTTTTATGAATAATATTCTCCGTTCAATTTACTGATTGTACCCTACTACTTAT
ATGTACAATATTAAAATGAAAACAATATATTGTGCTGAATAGGTTTATAGCGACATCTATGATAGAGCGC
CACAATAACAAACAATTGCGTTTTATTATTACAAATCCAATTTTAAAAAAAGCGGCAGAACCGGTCAAAC
CTAAAAGACTGATTACATAAATCTTATTCAAATTTCAAAAGTGCCCCAGGGGCTAGTATCTACGACACAC
CGAGCGGCGAACTAATAACGCTCACTGAAGGGAACTCCGGTTCCCCGCCGGCGCGCATGGGTGAGATTCC
TTGAAGTTGAGTATTGGCCGTCCGCTCTACCGAAAGTTACGGGCACCATTCAACCCGGTCCAGCACGGCG
GCCGGGTAACCGACTTGCTGCCCCGAGAATTATGCAGCATTTTTTTGGTGTATGTGGGCCCCAAATGAAG
TGCAGGTCAAACCTTGACAGTGACGACAAATCGTTGGGCGGGTCCAGGGCGAATTTTGCGACAACATGTC
GAGGCTCAGCAGGACCGCTACTAGAGGATGCACATGTGACCGAGGGACACGAAGTGGTTTAAACTATCAG
TGTTTGACAGGATATATTGGCGGGTAAACCTAAGAGAAAAGAGCGTTTATTAGAATAATCGGATATTTAA
AAGGGCGTGAAAAGGTTTATCCGTTCGTCCATTTGTATGTGCCAACCACAGGAACCGTAAAAAGGCCGCG
TTGCTGGCGTTTTTCCATAGGCTCCGCCCCCCTGACGAGCATCACAAAAATCGACGCTCAAGTCAGAGGT
GGCGAAACCCGACAGGACTATAAAGATACCAGGCGTTTCCCCCTGGAAGCTCCCTCGTGCGCTCTCCTGT
TCCGACCCTGCCGCTTACCGGATACCTGTCCGCCTTTCTCCCTTCGGGAAGCGTGGCGCTTTCTCATAGC
TCACGCTGTAGGTATCTCAGTTCGGTGTAGGTCGTTCGCTCCAAGCTGGGCTGTGTGCACGAACCCCCCG
TTCAGCCCGACCGCTGCGCCTTATCCGGTAACTATCGTCTTGAGTCCAACCCGGTAAGACACGACTTATC
GCCACTGGCAGCAGCCACTGGTAACAGGATTAGCAGAGCGAGGTATGTAGGCGGTGCTACAGAGTTCTTG
AAGTGGTGGCCTAACTACGGCTACACTAGAAGGACAGTATTTGGTATCTGCGCTCTGCTGAAGCCAGTTA
CCTTCGGAAAAAGAGTTGGTAGCTCTTGATCCGGCAAACAAACCACCGCTGGTAGCGGTGGTTTTTTTGT
TTGCAAGCAGCAGATTACGCGCAGAAAAAAAGGATCTCAAGAAGATCCTTTGATCTTTTCTACGGGGTCT
GACGCTCAGTGGAACGAAAACTCACGTTAAGGGATTTTGGTCATGAGATTATCAAAAAGGATCTTCACCT
AGATCCTTTTAAATTAAAAATGAAGTTTTAAATCAATCTAAAGTATATATGAGTAAACTTGGTCTGACAG
CTAAAACAATTCATCCAGTAAAATATAATATTTTATTTTCTCCCAATCAGGCTTGATCCCCAGTAAGTCA
AAAAATAGCTCGACATACTGTTCTTCCCCGATATCCTCCCTGATCGACCGGACGCAGAAGGCAATGTCAT
ACCACTTGTCCGCCCTGCCGCTTCTCCCAAGATCAATAAAGCCACTTACTTTGCCATCTTTCACAAAGAT
GTTGCTGTCTCCCAGGTCGCCGTGGGAAAAGACAAGTTCCTCTTCGGGCTTTTCCGTCTTTAAAAAATCA
TACAGCTCGCGCGGATCTTTAAATGGAGTGTCCTCTTCCCAGTTTTCGCAATCCACATCGGCCAGATCGT
TATTCAGTAAGTAATCCAATTCGGCTAAGCGGCTGTCTAAGCTATTCGTATAGGGACAATCCGATATGTC
GATGGAGTGAAAGAGCCTGATGCACTCCGCATACAGCTCGATAATCTTTTCAGGGCTTTGTTCATCTTCA
TACTCTTCCGAGCAAAGGACGCCATCGGCCTCACTCATGAGCAGATTGCTCCAGCCATCATGCCGTTCAA
AGTGCAGGACCTTTGGAACAGGCAGCTTTCCTTCCAGCCATAGCATCATGTCCTTTTCCCGTTCCACATC
ATAGGTGGTCCCTTTATACCGGCTGTCCGTCATTTTTAAATATAGGTTTTCATTTTCTCCCACCAGCTTA
TATACCTTAGCAGGAGACATTCCTTCCGTATCTTTTGCGCAGCGGTATTTTTCGATCAGTTTTTTCAATT
CCGGTGATATTCTCATTTTAGCCATACTCTTCCTTTTTCAATATTATTGAAGCATTTATCAAGGTTATTG
TCTCATGAGCGGATACATATTTGAATGTATTTAGAAAAATAAACAAATAGGGGTTCCGCGCACGAATTGG
CCAGCGCTGCCATTTTTGGGGTGAGGCCGTTCGCGGCCGAGGGGCGCAGCCCCTGGGGGGATGGGAGCTC
GGTGCCTTGATGTGGGCGCCGGCGGTCGAGTGGCGACGGCGCGGCTTGTCCGCGCCCTGGTAGATTGCCT
GGCCGTAGGCCAGCCATTTTTGAGCGGCCAGCGGCCGCGATAGGCCGACGCGAAGCGGCGGGGCGTAGGG
AGCGCAGCGACCGAAGGGTAGGCGCTTTTTGCAGCTCTTCGGCTGTGCGCTGGCCAGACAGTTATGCACA
GGCCAGGCGGGTTTTAAGAGTTTTAATAAGTTTTAAAGAGTTTTAGGCGGAAAAATCGCCTTTTTTCTCT
TTTATATCAGTCACTTACATGTGTGACCGGTTCCCAATGTACGGCTTTGGGTTCCCAATGTACGGGTTCC
GGTTCCCAATGTACGGCTTTGGGTTCCCAATGTACGTGCTATCCACAGGAAAGAAGCTTTTTCGACCTTT
TTCCCCTGCTAGGGCAATTTGCCCTAGCATCTGCTCCGTACATTAGGAACCGGCGGATGCTTCGCCCTCG
ATCAGGTTGCGGTAGCGCATGACTAGGATCGGGCCAGCCTGCCCCGCCTCCTCCTTCAAATCGTACTCCG
GCAGGTCATTTGACCCGATCAGCTTGCGCACGGTGAAACAGAACTTCTTGAACTCTCCGGCGCTGCCACT
GCGTTCGTAGATCGTCTTGAACAACCATCTGGCTTCTGCCTTGCCTGCGGCGCGGCGTGCCAGGCGGTAG
AGAAAACGGCCGATGCCGGGATCGATCAAAAAGTAATCGGGGTGAACCGTCAGCACGTCCGGGTTCTTGC
CTTCTGTGATCTCGCGGTACATCCAATCAGCTAGCTCGATCTCGATGTACTCCGGCCGCCCGGTTTCGCT
CTTTACGATCTTGTAGCGGCTAATCAAGGCTTCACCCTCGGATACCGTCACCAGGCGGCCGTTCTTGGCC
TTCTTCGTACGCTGCATGGCAACGTGCGTGGTGTTTAACCGAATGCAGGTTTCTACCAGGTCGTCTTTCT
GCTTTCCGCCATCGGCTCGCCGGCAGAACTTGAGTACGTCCGCAACGTGTGGACGGAACACGCGGCCGGG
CTTGTCTCCCTTCCCTTCCCGGTATCGGTTCATGGATTCGGTTAGATGGGAAACCGCCATCAGTACCAGG
TCGTAATCCCACACACTGGCCATGCCGGCCGGCCCTGCGGAAACCTCTACGTGCCCGTCTGGAAGCTCGT
AGCGGATCACCTCGCCAGCTCGTCGGTCACGCTTCGACAGACGGAAAACGGCCACGTCCATGATGCTGCG
ACTATCGCGGGTGCCCACGTCATAGAGCATCGGAACGAAAAAATCTGGTTGCTCGTCGCCCTTGGGCGGC
TTCCTAATCGACGACGCACCGGCTGCCGGCGGTTGCCGGGATTCTTTGCGGATTCGATCAGCGGCCGCTT
GCCACGATTCACCGGGGCGTGCTTCTGCCTCGATGCGTTGCCGCTGGGCGGCCTGCGCGGCCTTCAACTT
CTCCACCAGGTCATCACCCAGCGCCGCGCCGATTTGTACCGGGCCGGATGGTTTGCGACCGCTCACGCCG
ATTCCTCGGGCTTGGGGGTTCCAGTGCCATTGCAGGGCCGGCAGACAACCCAGCCGCTTACGCCTGGCCA
ACCGCCCGTTCCTCCACACATGGGGCATTCCACGGCGTCGGTGCCTGGTTGTTCTTGATTTTCCATGCCG
CCTCCTTTAGCCGCTAAAATTCATCTACTCATTTATTCATTTGCTCATTTACTCTGGTAGCTGCGCGATG
TATTCAGATAGCAGCTCGGTAATGGTCTTGCCTTGGCGTACCGCGTACATCTTCAGCTTGGTGTGATCCT
CCGCCGGCAACTGAAAGTTGACCCGCTTCATGGCTGGCGTGTCTGCCAGGCTGGCCAACGTTGCAGCCTT
GCTGCTGCGTGCGCTCGGACGGCCGGCACTTAGCGTGTTTGTGCTTTTGCTCATTTTCTCTTTACCTCAT
TAACTCAAATGAGTTTTGATTTAATTTCAGCGGCCAGCGCCTGGACCTCGCGGGCAGCGTCGCCCTCGGG
TTCTGATTCAAGAACGGTTGTGCCGGCGGCGGCAGTGCCTGGGTAGCTCACGCGCTGCGTGATACGGGAC
TCAAGAATGGGCAGCTCGTACCCGGCCAGCGCCTCGGCAACCTCACCGCCGATGCGCGTGCCTTTGATCG
CCCGCGACACGACAAAGGCCGCTTGTAGCCTTCCATCCGTGACCTCAATGCGCTGCTTAACCAGCTCCAC
CAGGTCGGCGGTGGCCCATATGTCGTAAGGGCTTGGCTGCACCGGAATCAGCACGAAGTCGGCTGCCTTG
ATCGCGGACACAGCCAAGTCCGCCGCCTGGGGCGCTCCGTCGATCACTACGAAGTCGCGCCGGCCGATGG
CCTTCACGTCGCGGTCAATCGTCGGGCGGTCGATGCCGACAACGGTTAGCGGTTGATCTTCCCGCACGGC
CGCCCAATCGCGGGCACTGCCCTGGGGATCGGAATCGACTAACAGAACATCGGCCCCGGCGAGTTGCAGG
GCGCGGGCTAGATGGGTTGCGATGGTCGTCTTGCCTGACCCGCCTTTCTGGTTAAGTACAGCGATAACCT
TCATGCGTTCCCCTTGCGTATTTGTTTATTTACTCATCGCATCATATACGCAGCGACCGCATGACGCAAG
CTGTTTTACTCAAATACACATCACCTTTTTAGACGGCGGCGCTCGGTTTCTTCAGCGGCCAAGCTGGCCG
GCCAGGCCGCCAGCTTGGCATCAGACAAACCGGCCAGGATTTCATGCAGCCGCACGGCTGATGGGCTGCC
TGTATCGAGTGGTGATTTTGTGCCGAGCTGCCGGTCGGGGAGCTGTTGGCTGGCTGGTGGCAGGATATAT
TGTGGTGTAAACAAATTGACGCTTAGACAACTTAATAACACATTGCGGACGTTTTTAATGTACTGGGGTG
GATGCAGTGGGCCCCACTCTGTGTGCCGAATTCGGATCCGGAGAGCGGAGAATTAAGGGAGTCACGTTAT
GACCCCCGCCGATGACGCGGGACAAGCCGTTTTACGTTTGGAACTGACAGAACCGCAACGTTGAAGGAGC
CACTCAGCCGCGGGTTTCTGGAGTTTAATGAGCTAAGCACATACGTCAGAAACCATTATTGCGCGTTCAA
AAGTCGCCTAAGGTCACTATCAGCTAGCAAATATTTCTTGTCAAAAATGCTCCACTGACGTTCCATAAAT
TCCCCTCGGTATCCAATTAGAGTCTCATATTCACTCTCAATCCAAATAATCTGCACCGGATCTGGATCGT
TTCGCATGATTGAACAAGATGGATTGCACGCAGGTTCTCCGGCCGCTTGGGTGGAGAGGCTATTCGGCTA
TGACTGGGCACAACAGACAATCGGCTGCTCTGATGCCGCCGTGTTCCGGCTGTCAGCGCAGGGGCGCCCG
GTTCTTTTTGTCAAGACCGACCTGTCCGGTGCCCTGAATGAACTCCAGGACGAGGCAGCGCGGCTATCGT
GGCTGGCCACGACGGGCGTTCCTTGCGCAGCTGTGCTCGACGTTGTCACTGAAGCGGGAAGGGACTGGCT
GCTATTGGGCGAAGTGCCGGGGCAGGATCTCCTGTCATCTCACCTTGCTCCTGCCGAGAAAGTATCCATC
ATGGCTGATGCAATGCGGCGGCTGCATACGCTTGATCCGGCTACCTGCCCATTCGACCACCAAGCGAAAC
ATCGCATCGAGCGAGCACGTACTCGGATGGAAGCCGGTCTTGTCGATCAGGATGATCTGGACGAAGAGCA
TCAGGGGCTCGCGCCAGCCGAACTGTTCGCCAGGCTCAAGGCGCGTATGCCCGACGGCGAGGATCTCGTC
GTGACTCATGGCGATGCCTGCTTGCCGAATATCATGGTGGAAAATGGCCGCTTTTCTGGATTCATCGACT
GTGGCCGGCTGGGTGTGGCGGACCGCTATCAGGACATAGCGTTGGCTACCCGTGATATTGCTGAAGAGCT
TGGCGGCGAATGGGCTGACCGCTTCCTCGTGCTTTACGGTATCGCCGCTCCCGATTCGCAGCGCATCGCC
TTCTATCGCCTTCTTGACGAGTTCTTCTGAGCGGGTCTGGATCTAGAGTCAAGCAGATCGTTCAAACATT
TGGCAATAAAGTTTCTTAAGATTGAATCCTGTTGCCGGTCTTGCGATGATTATCATATAATTTCTGTTGA
ATTACGTTAAGCATGTAATAATTAACATGTAATGCATGACGTTATTTATGAGATGGGTTTTTATGATTAG
AGTCCCGCAATTATACATTTAATACGCGATAGAAAACAAAATATAGCGCGCAAACTAGGATAAATTATCG
CGCGCGGTGTCATCTATGTTACTAGATCGACGCTGCAAGAATTCAAGCTTGGAGGAATTCCAATCCCACA
AAAATCTGAGCTTAACAGCACAGTTGCTCCTCTCAGAGCAGAATCGGGTATTCAACACCCTCATATCAAC
TACTACGTTGTGTATAACGGTCCACATGCCGGTATATACGATGACTGGGGTTGTACAAAGGCGGCAACAA
ACGGCGTTCCCGGAGTTGCACACAAGAAATTTGCCACTATTACAGAGGCAAGAGCAGCAGCTGACGCGTA
CACAACAAGTCAGCAAACAGACAGGTTGAACTTCATCCCCAAAGGAGAAGCTCAACTCAAGCCCAAGAGC
TTTGCTAAGGCCCTAACAAGCCCACCAAAGCAAAAAGCCCACTGGCTCACGCTAGGAACCAAAAGGCCCA
GCAGTGATCCAGCCCCAAAAGAGATCTCCTTTGCCCCGGAGATTACAATGGACGATTTCCTCTATCTTTA
CGATCTAGGAAGGAAGTTCGAAGGTGAAGGTGACGACACTATGTTCACCACTGATAATGAGAAGGTTAGC
CTCTTCAATTTCAGAAAGAATGCTGACCCACAGATGGTTAGAGAGGCCTACGCAGCAAGTCTCATCAAGA
CGATCTACCCGAGTAACAATCTCCAGGAGATCAAATACCTTCCCAAGAAGGTTAAAGATGCAGTCAAAAG
ATTCAGGACTAATTGCATCAAGAACACAGAGAAAGACATATTTCTCAAGATCAGAAGTACTATTCCAGTA
TGGACGATTCAAGGCTTGCTTCATAAACCAAGGCAAGTAATAGAGATTGGAGTCTCTAAAAAGGTAGTTC
CTACTGAATCTAAGGCCATGCATGGAGTCTAAGATTCAAATCGAGGATCTAACAGAACTCGCCGTCAAGA
CTGGCGAACAGTTCATACAGAGTCTTTTACGACTCAATGACAAGAAGAAAATCTTCGTCAACATGGTGGA
GCACGACACTCTGGTCTACTCCAAAAATGTCAAAGATACAGTCTCAGAAGATCAAAGGGCTATTGAGACT
TTTCAACAAAGGATAATTTCGGGAAACCTCCTCGGATTCCATTGCCCAGCTATCTGTCACTTCATCGAAA
GGACAGTAGAAAAGGAAGGTGGCTCCTACAAATGCCATCATTGCGATAAAGGAAAGGCTATCATTCAAGA
TCTCTCTGCCGACAGTGGTCCCAAAGATGGACCCCCACCCACGAGGAGCATCGTGGAAAAAGAAGAGGTT
CCAACCACGTCTACAAAGCAAGTGGATTGATGTGACATCTCCACTGACGTAAGGGATGACGCACAATCCC
ACTATCCTTCGCAAGACCCTTCCTCTATATAAGGAAGTTCATTTCATTTGGAGAGGACACGCTCGAGTAT
AAGAGCTCATTTTTACAACAATTACCAACAACAACAAACAACAAACAACATTACAATTACATTTACAATT
ATCGATACAATGGTATAAGAGCTCATTTTTACAACAATTACCAACAACAACAAACAACAAACAACATTAC
AATTACATTTACAATTATCGATACATGGCTTCTAGCCCACCGAAGAAGAAGCGGAAGGTCAGCTGGAAAA
AGCTTATGGTTTCTAAAGGTGAAGAACTGTTCACCGGTGTTGTTCCGATCCTGGTTGAACTGGATGGTGA
CGTTAACGGTCACAAATTCTCTGTTTCTGGTGAAGGTGAAGGTGATGCTACCTACGGTAAACTGACCCTG
AAATTCATCTCCACCACTGGTAAACTGCCGGTGCCGTGGCCGACCCTGGTTACCACCCTGACCTACGGCG
TTCAGTGCTTCTCTCGTTACCCGGACCACATGAAACAGCACGACTTCTTCAAATCCGCTATGCCGGAAGG
CTACGTTCAGGAACGCACCATTTTCTTCAAAGATGACGGTAACTACAAAACCCGCGCTGAAGTTAAATTC
GAAGGTGATACTCTGGTTAACCGTATCGAACTGAAAGGTATCGATTTCAAAGAAGACGGTAACATCCTGG
GTCACAAACTGGAATACAACTACAACTGCCACAACGTGTACATCATGGCGGACAAACAGAAAAACGGTAT
TAAAGTTAACTTCAAAATCCGTCACAACATCGAAGATGGCAGCGTGCAGCTGGCCGACCACTACCAGCAG
AACACCCCGATCGGTGACGGTCCGGTTCTGCTGCCGGACAACCACTACCTGTCCACCTGCTCCGCGCT
